Addgene plasmid #164487: UAS::TVA
Purpose: Expression of TVA
Depositing lab: Hollis Cline. Depositing organization: Scripps California (The Scripps Research Institute). Publication: Application of Recombinant Rabies Virus to Xenopus Tadpole Brain. Faulkner RL, Wall NR, Callaway EM, Cline HT. eNeuro. 2021 Jun 7;8(4):ENEURO.0477-20.2021. doi: 10.1523/ENEURO.0477-20.2021. PubMed 34099488.
Backbone
  Vector backbone: pMCS5
  Backbone size w/o insert (bp): 3000
  Total vector size (bp): 3861
  Vector type: Mammalian Expression
Growth in bacteria
  Bacterial resistance: Ampicillin, 100 μg/mL
  Growth temperature: 37°C
  Growth strain: DH5alpha
  Copy number: Unknown
Gene/Insert
  Gene/Insert name: TVA
  Species: G. gallus (chicken)
  Insert size (bp): 363
  Entrez Gene: CD320 (a.k.a. TVA)
  Promoter: UAS
  Cloning method: Unknown
  Sequencing primers: 5′ M13/pUC Forward; 3′ T7 Forward
Resource information
  A portion of this plasmid was derived from a plasmid made by: Edward Callaway, Salk Institute
Terms and licenses: Academic/Nonprofit Terms; Industry Terms: Not Available to Industry
How to cite: UAS::TVA was a gift from Hollis Cline (Addgene plasmid # 164487 ; http://n2t.net/addgene:164487 ; RRID:Addgene_164487)
