[The description below was written by a language model from this plasmid's Addgene catalogue record and pLannotate feature annotations shown in this document.]
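Description:
UAS::TVA is a small (about 3.9 kb) Gal4-responsive expression plasmid built on the pMCS5 cloning backbone and catalogued as a mammalian expression vector. It is propagated in E. coli through a high-copy ColE1/pUC-type origin and selected with ampicillin via the AmpR (β-lactamase) cassette. The backbone also carries an f1 phage origin, remnants of the lacZα/lac promoter-operator region with a short lacI fragment, flanking pieces of a pUC-type multiple cloning site, and a T7 promoter lying downstream of the insert in the opposite orientation.

The payload is a short open reading frame of roughly 360 bp encoding TVA, the avian receptor for subgroup A avian sarcoma/leukosis virus. The catalogue lists the species as chicken, whereas automated annotation matched the coding region to the Japanese quail homologue, so the exact avian origin is not clear from the record. Upstream sit eight or nine annotated copies of the 17-mer Gal4-binding UAS (the depositor and sequencing records differ by one copy and about a dozen bases in length), followed by a minimal TATA-box promoter with low basal activity. TVA should therefore be transcribed only in cells that also supply Gal4 or a Gal4-derived activator from a separate driver construct. No polyadenylation signal, tag or reporter is annotated.

Because TVA permits entry of EnvA-pseudotyped viruses, restricting its expression defines which cells can be infected. The associated publication concerns applying recombinant rabies virus in the Xenopus tadpole brain, which suggests the plasmid is used to mark starter neurons for targeted rabies infection and circuit tracing.
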