Features (pLannotate 1.2.2; 23 found; start..end, strand, type, name):
      5..159     -  CDS            lacZα (fragment): LacZα fragment of β-galactosidase; lacZ fragment
    195..231     -  misc_feature   MCS (fragment): pUC18/19 multiple cloning site
    302..319     +  protein_bind   5X UAS (fragment): five tandem copies of the "ScaI site" 17-mer CGGAGTACTGTCCTCCG, an upstream activating sequence (UAS) that efficiently binds yeast Gal4 (Webster et al., 1988; Pfeiffer et al., 2010) GAL4
    327..344     +  protein_bind   5X UAS (fragment): five tandem copies of the "ScaI site" 17-mer CGGAGTACTGTCCTCCG, an upstream activating sequence (UAS) that efficiently binds yeast Gal4 (Webster et al., 1988; Pfeiffer et al., 2010) GAL4
    355..372     +  protein_bind   5X UAS (fragment): five tandem copies of the "ScaI site" 17-mer CGGAGTACTGTCCTCCG, an upstream activating sequence (UAS) that efficiently binds yeast Gal4 (Webster et al., 1988; Pfeiffer et al., 2010) GAL4
    426..443     +  protein_bind   5X UAS (fragment): five tandem copies of the "ScaI site" 17-mer CGGAGTACTGTCCTCCG, an upstream activating sequence (UAS) that efficiently binds yeast Gal4 (Webster et al., 1988; Pfeiffer et al., 2010) GAL4
    454..471     +  protein_bind   5X UAS (fragment): five tandem copies of the "ScaI site" 17-mer CGGAGTACTGTCCTCCG, an upstream activating sequence (UAS) that efficiently binds yeast Gal4 (Webster et al., 1988; Pfeiffer et al., 2010) GAL4
    480..497     +  protein_bind   5X UAS (fragment): five tandem copies of the "ScaI site" 17-mer CGGAGTACTGTCCTCCG, an upstream activating sequence (UAS) that efficiently binds yeast Gal4 (Webster et al., 1988; Pfeiffer et al., 2010) GAL4
    508..525     +  protein_bind   5X UAS (fragment): five tandem copies of the "ScaI site" 17-mer CGGAGTACTGTCCTCCG, an upstream activating sequence (UAS) that efficiently binds yeast Gal4 (Webster et al., 1988; Pfeiffer et al., 2010) GAL4
    534..551     +  protein_bind   5X UAS (fragment): five tandem copies of the "ScaI site" 17-mer CGGAGTACTGTCCTCCG, an upstream activating sequence (UAS) that efficiently binds yeast Gal4 (Webster et al., 1988; Pfeiffer et al., 2010) GAL4
    562..579     +  protein_bind   5X UAS (fragment): five tandem copies of the "ScaI site" 17-mer CGGAGTACTGTCCTCCG, an upstream activating sequence (UAS) that efficiently binds yeast Gal4 (Webster et al., 1988; Pfeiffer et al., 2010) GAL4
    641..658     +  promoter       minP (fragment): minimal TATA-box promoter with low basal activity
    705..1046    +  CDS            RSVR_COTJA (fragment): Experimental evidence at protein level: Swiss-Prot protein existence level 1. Responsible for susceptibility to the retrovirus subgroup A Rous sarcoma virus. From Coturnix japonica (Japanese quail) (Coturnix coturnix japonica).
   1068..1085    -  misc_feature   MCS (fragment): pUC18/19 multiple cloning site
   1209..1227    -  promoter       T7 promoter: promoter for bacteriophage T7 RNA polymerase
   1266..1282    -  protein_bind   lac operator: The lac repressor binds to the lac operator to inhibit transcription in E. coli. This inhibition can be relieved by adding lactose or isopropyl-β-D-thiogalactopyranoside (IPTG). lac repressor encoded by lacI
   1290..1320    -  promoter       lac promoter: promoter for the E. coli lac operon
   1335..1356    -  protein_bind   CAP binding site: CAP binding activates transcription in the presence of cAMP. E. coli catabolite activator protein
   1369..1461    -  CDS            lacI (fragment): lac repressor; lacI; The lac repressor binds to the lac operator to inhibit transcription in E. coli. This inhibition can be relieved by adding lactose or isopropyl-β-D-thiogalactopyranoside (IPTG).
   1644..2232    -  rep_origin     ori: high-copy-number ColE1/pMB1/pBR322/pUC origin of replication
   2403..3263    -  CDS            AmpR: β-lactamase; bla; confers resistance to ampicillin, carbenicillin, and related antibiotics
   3264..3368    -  promoter       AmpR promoter: bla
   3395..3839    +  rep_origin     f1 ori (sequence partly withheld): f1 bacteriophage origin of replication; arrow indicates direction of (+) strand synthesis
>Addgene plasmid #164487 | UAS::TVA | depositor full sequence | sequence record 319374 | UAS::TVA sequence 3861 bps
CCCATTCGCCATTCAGGCTGCGCAACTGTTGGGAAGGGCGATCGGTGCGGGCCTCTTCGCTATTACGCCA
GCTGGCGAAAGGGGGATGTGCTGCAAGGCGATTAAGTTGGGTAACGCCAGGGTTTTCCCAGTCACGACGT
TGTAAAACGACGGCCAGTGCCAAGCTAATTACCCTGTTATCCCTAGGCGGACCGAAGCTTGCATGCCTGC
AGGTCGACTCTAGAGGATCCCACGTGCCCGGGCGTTTAAACCAATTGTTCGAAAGCTTAGGCCTCCAAGG
CGGAGTACTGTCTCCGGGCTGGCGGAGTACTGTCCTCCGGCAAGGTCGGAGTACTGTCCTCCGACACTAG
AGGTCGGAGTACTGTCCTCCGACGCAAGGCGGAGTACTGTCCTCCGGGCTGCGGAGTACTGTCCTCCGGC
AAGGTCGGAGTACTGTCCTCCGACACTAGAGGTCGGAGTACTGTCCTCCGACGCAAGGTCGGAGTACTGT
CCTCCGACACTAGAGGTCGGAGTACTGTCCTCCGACGCAAGGTCGGAGTACTGTCCTCCGACACTAGAGG
TCGGAGTACTGTCCTCCGACGCAAGGCGGAGTACTGTCCTCCGGGCTGGCGGAGTACTGTCCTCCGGCAA
GGGTCGACTCTAGAGGGTATATAATGGATCCCATCGCGTCTCAGCCTCACTTTGAGCTCCTCCACACGCT
CGAGATGGCGCGGCTGCTGCCCGCGCTGCTGCTGCTGCTGCTGCCCGGTAACGTGACCGGTAACGGGTCC
GGTAACGGTTCTTTGTCCCGTTGCCCCCCCGGTCAGTTCCGCTGCTCGGAGCCGCCCGGTGCCCACGGGG
AGTGTTACCCGCAGGACTGGCTGTGCGACGGACACCCCGACTGCGACGACGGGCGGGACGAGTGGGGCTG
CGGGACCAGCGCGACCCCCGCGGTGCCCACGGACAACGGCACAGAGGCTCCCACTGTCCCTGCTCCTGGA
CGTGCTCTGCCAGCCAGGAATCACGGCCGCATGTGGATGCTGATCACTGCAGGGATCTTTTGCTGTGAGC
TGGTGAGATGGGACTGAGGTACCGAGCTCGAATTCGCGGCCGCGGGCCCATATGGCCCACCGGTGGGCCG
GCCAGATCTGCTAGCACTAGTGGCGCCACGCGTGATATCATGCATGTTAACATCGATCCATGGGCGCGCC
TTAATTAAATTTAAATTCCCTATAGTGAGTCGTATTAAATTCGTAATCATGGTCATAGCTGTTTCCTGTG
TGAAATTGTTATCCGCTCACAATTCCACACAACATACGAGCCGGAAGCATAAAGTGTAAAGCCTGGGGTG
CCTAATGAGTGAGCTAACTCACATTAATTGCGTTGCGCTCACTGCCCGCTTTCCAGTCGGGAAACCTGTC
GTGCCAGCTGCATTAATGAATCGGCCAACGCGCGGGGAGAGGCGGTTTGCGTATTGGGCGCTCTTCCGCT
TCCTCGCTCACTGACTCGCTGCGCTCGGTCGTTCGGCTGCGGCGAGCGGTATCAGCTCACTCAAAGGCGG
TAATACGGTTATCCACAGAATCAGGGGATAACGCAGGAAAGAACATGTGAGCAAAAGGCCAGCAAAAGGC
CAGGAACCGTAAAAAGGCCGCGTTGCTGGCGTTTTTCCATAGGCTCCGCCCCCCTGACGAGCATCACAAA
AATCGACGCTCAAGTCAGAGGTGGCGAAACCCGACAGGACTATAAAGATACCAGGCGTTTCCCCCTGGAA
GCTCCCTCGTGCGCTCTCCTGTTCCGACCCTGCCGCTTACCGGATACCTGTCCGCCTTTCTCCCTTCGGG
AAGCGTGGCGCTTTCTCATAGCTCACGCTGTAGGTATCTCAGTTCGGTGTAGGTCGTTCGCTCCAAGCTG
GGCTGTGTGCACGAACCCCCCGTTCAGCCCGACCGCTGCGCCTTATCCGGTAACTATCGTCTTGAGTCCA
ACCCGGTAAGACACGACTTATCGCCACTGGCAGCAGCCACTGGTAACAGGATTAGCAGAGCGAGGTATGT
AGGCGGTGCTACAGAGTTCTTGAAGTGGTGGCCTAACTACGGCTACACTAGAAGGACAGTATTTGGTATC
TGCGCTCTGCTGAAGCCAGTTACCTTCGGAAAAAGAGTTGGTAGCTCTTGATCCGGCAAACAAACCACCG
CTGGTAGCGGTGGTTTTTTTGTTTGCAAGCAGCAGATTACGCGCAGAAAAAAAGGATCTCAAGAAGATCC
TTTGATCTTTTCTACGGGGTCTGACGCTCAGTGGAACGAAAACTCACGTTAAGGGATTTTGGTCATGAGA
TTATCAAAAAGGATCTTCACCTAGATCCTTTTAAATTAAAAATGAAGTTTTAAATCAATCTAAAGTATAT
ATGAGTAAACTTGGTCTGACAGTTACCAATGCTTAATCAGTGAGGCACCTATCTCAGCGATCTGTCTATT
TCGTTCATCCATAGTTGCCTGACTCCCCGTCGTGTAGATAACTACGATACGGGAGGGCTTACCATCTGGC
CCCAGTGCTGCAATGATACCGCGAGACCCACGCTCACCGGCTCCAGATTTATCAGCAATAAACCAGCCAG
CCGGAAGGGCCGAGCGCAGAAGTGGTCCTGCAACTTTATCCGCCTCCATCCAGTCTATTAATTGTTGCCG
GGAAGCTAGAGTAAGTAGTTCGCCAGTTAATAGTTTGCGCAACGTTGTTGCCATTGCTACAGGCATCGTG
GTGTCACGCTCGTCGTTTGGTATGGCTTCATTCAGCTCCGGTTCCCAACGATCAAGGCGAGTTACATGAT
CCCCCATGTTGTGCAAAAAAGCGGTTAGCTCCTTCGGTCCTCCGATCGTTGTCAGAAGTAAGTTGGCCGC
AGTGTTATCACTCATGGTTATGGCAGCACTGCATAATTCTCTTACTGTCATGCCATCCGTAAGATGCTTT
TCTGTGACTGGTGAGTACTCAACCAAGTCATTCTGAGAATAGTGTATGCGGCGACCGAGTTGCTCTTGCC
CGGCGTCAATACGGGATAATACCGCGCCACATAGCAGAACTTTAAAAGTGCTCATCATTGGAAAACGTTC
TTCGGGGCGAAAACTCTCAAGGATCTTACCGCTGTTGAGATCCAGTTCGATGTAACCCACTCGTGCACCC
AACTGATCTTCAGCATCTTTTACTTTCACCAGCGTTTCTGGGTGAGCAAAAACAGGAAGGCAAAATGCCG
CAAAAAAGGGAATAAGGGCGACACGGAAATGTTGAATACTCATACTCTTCCTTTTTCAATATTATTGAAG
CATTTATCAGGGTTATTGTCTCATGAGCGGATACATATTTGAATGTATTTAGAAAAATAAACAAATAGGG
GTTCCGCGCACATTTCCCCGAAAAGTGCCACCTG
[124 nt withheld, positions 3395-3518]
C
[32 nt withheld, positions 3520-3551]
CA
[57 nt withheld, positions 3554-3610]
A
[49 nt withheld, positions 3612-3660]
CCTTTGACGTTGGAGTCCACGTTCTTT
[37 nt withheld, positions 3688-3724]
ACCCTATCTCGGTCTATTCTTTTGATTTATAAGGGATTTTGCCGATTTCGGCCTATTGGTTAAAAAATGA
GCTGATTTAACAAAAATTTAACGCGAATTTTAACAAAATATTAACAAAATATTAACGTTTACAATTT
