Features (pLannotate 1.2.2; 22 found; start..end, strand, type, name):
      9..163     -  CDS            lacZα (fragment): LacZα fragment of β-galactosidase; lacZ fragment
    199..235     -  misc_feature   MCS (fragment): pUC18/19 multiple cloning site
    332..349     +  protein_bind   5X UAS (fragment): five tandem copies of the "ScaI site" 17-mer CGGAGTACTGTCCTCCG, an upstream activating sequence (UAS) that efficiently binds yeast Gal4 (Webster et al., 1988; Pfeiffer et al., 2010) GAL4
    360..377     +  protein_bind   5X UAS (fragment): five tandem copies of the "ScaI site" 17-mer CGGAGTACTGTCCTCCG, an upstream activating sequence (UAS) that efficiently binds yeast Gal4 (Webster et al., 1988; Pfeiffer et al., 2010) GAL4
    431..448     +  protein_bind   5X UAS (fragment): five tandem copies of the "ScaI site" 17-mer CGGAGTACTGTCCTCCG, an upstream activating sequence (UAS) that efficiently binds yeast Gal4 (Webster et al., 1988; Pfeiffer et al., 2010) GAL4
    459..476     +  protein_bind   5X UAS (fragment): five tandem copies of the "ScaI site" 17-mer CGGAGTACTGTCCTCCG, an upstream activating sequence (UAS) that efficiently binds yeast Gal4 (Webster et al., 1988; Pfeiffer et al., 2010) GAL4
    485..502     +  protein_bind   5X UAS (fragment): five tandem copies of the "ScaI site" 17-mer CGGAGTACTGTCCTCCG, an upstream activating sequence (UAS) that efficiently binds yeast Gal4 (Webster et al., 1988; Pfeiffer et al., 2010) GAL4
    513..530     +  protein_bind   5X UAS (fragment): five tandem copies of the "ScaI site" 17-mer CGGAGTACTGTCCTCCG, an upstream activating sequence (UAS) that efficiently binds yeast Gal4 (Webster et al., 1988; Pfeiffer et al., 2010) GAL4
    539..556     +  protein_bind   5X UAS (fragment): five tandem copies of the "ScaI site" 17-mer CGGAGTACTGTCCTCCG, an upstream activating sequence (UAS) that efficiently binds yeast Gal4 (Webster et al., 1988; Pfeiffer et al., 2010) GAL4
    567..584     +  protein_bind   5X UAS (fragment): five tandem copies of the "ScaI site" 17-mer CGGAGTACTGTCCTCCG, an upstream activating sequence (UAS) that efficiently binds yeast Gal4 (Webster et al., 1988; Pfeiffer et al., 2010) GAL4
    646..663     +  promoter       minP (fragment): minimal TATA-box promoter with low basal activity
    710..1051    +  CDS            RSVR_COTJA (fragment): Experimental evidence at protein level: Swiss-Prot protein existence level 1. Responsible for susceptibility to the retrovirus subgroup A Rous sarcoma virus. From Coturnix japonica (Japanese quail) (Coturnix coturnix japonica).
   1073..1090    -  misc_feature   MCS (fragment): pUC18/19 multiple cloning site
   1214..1232    -  promoter       T7 promoter: promoter for bacteriophage T7 RNA polymerase
   1270..1286    -  protein_bind   lac operator: The lac repressor binds to the lac operator to inhibit transcription in E. coli. This inhibition can be relieved by adding lactose or isopropyl-β-D-thiogalactopyranoside (IPTG). lac repressor encoded by lacI
   1294..1324    -  promoter       lac promoter: promoter for the E. coli lac operon
   1339..1360    -  protein_bind   CAP binding site: CAP binding activates transcription in the presence of cAMP. E. coli catabolite activator protein
   1373..1465    -  CDS            lacI (fragment): lac repressor; lacI; The lac repressor binds to the lac operator to inhibit transcription in E. coli. This inhibition can be relieved by adding lactose or isopropyl-β-D-thiogalactopyranoside (IPTG).
   1648..2236    -  rep_origin     ori: high-copy-number ColE1/pMB1/pBR322/pUC origin of replication
   2407..3267    -  CDS            AmpR: β-lactamase; bla; confers resistance to ampicillin, carbenicillin, and related antibiotics
   3268..3372    -  promoter       AmpR promoter: bla
   3399..3827    +  rep_origin     f1 ori (sequence partly withheld): f1 bacteriophage origin of replication; arrow indicates direction of (+) strand synthesis
>Addgene plasmid #164487 | UAS::TVA | addgene full sequence | sequence record 322910 | Addgene NGS Result
AATTTCCATTCGCCATTCAGGCTGCGCAACTGTTGGGAAGGGCGATCGGTGCGGGCCTCTTCGCTATTAC
GCCAGCTGGCGAAAGGGGGATGTGCTGCAAGGCGATTAAGTTGGGTAACGCCAGGGTTTTCCCAGTCACG
ACGTTGTAAAACGACGGCCAGTGCCAAGCTAATTACCCTGTTATCCCTAGGCGGACCGAAGCTTGCATGC
CTGCAGGTCGACTCTAGAGGATCCCACGTGCCCGGGCGTTTAAACCAATTGTTCGAAAGCTTAGGCCTCC
AAGGCGGAGTACTGTCCTCCGGGCTGGCGGAGTACTGTCCTCCGGCAAGGTCGGAGTACTGTCCTCCGAC
ACTAGAGGTCGGAGTACTGTCCTCCGACGCAAGGCGGAGTACTGTCCTCCGGGCTGCGGAGTACTGTCCT
CCGGCAAGGTCGGAGTACTGTCCTCCGACACTAGAGGTCGGAGTACTGTCCTCCGACGCAAGGTCGGAGT
ACTGTCCTCCGACACTAGAGGTCGGAGTACTGTCCTCCGACGCAAGGTCGGAGTACTGTCCTCCGACACT
AGAGGTCGGAGTACTGTCCTCCGACGCAAGGCGGAGTACTGTCCTCCGGGCTGGCGGAGTACTGTCCTCC
GGCAAGGGTCGACTCTAGAGGGTATATAATGGATCCCATCGCGTCTCAGCCTCACTTTGAGCTCCTCCAC
ACGCTCGAGATGGCGCGGCTGCTGCCCGCGCTGCTGCTGCTGCTGCTGCCCGGTAACGTGACCGGTAACG
GGTCCGGTAACGGTTCTTTGTCCCGTTGCCCCCCCGGTCAGTTCCGCTGCTCGGAGCCGCCCGGTGCCCA
CGGGGAGTGTTACCCGCAGGACTGGCTGTGCGACGGACACCCCGACTGCGACGACGGGCGGGACGAGTGG
GGCTGCGGGACCAGCGCGACCCCCGCGGTGCCCACGGACAACGGCACAGAGGCTCCCACTGTCCCTGCTC
CTGGACGTGCTCTGCCAGCCAGGAATCACGGCCGCATGTGGATGCTGATCACTGCAGGGATCTTTTGCTG
TGAGCTGGTGAGATGGGACTGAGGTACCGAGCTCGAATTCGCGGCCGCGGGCCCATATGGCCCACCGGTG
GGCCGGCCAGATCTGCTAGCACTAGTGGCGCCACGCGTGATATCATGCATGTTAACATCGATCCATGGGC
GCGCCTTAATTAAATTTAAATTCCCTATAGTGAGTCGTATTAAATTCGTAATCATGTCATAGCTGTTTCC
TGTGTGAAATTGTTATCCGCTCACAATTCCACACAACATACGAGCCGGAAGCATAAAGTGTAAAGCCTGG
GGTGCCTAATGAGTGAGCTAACTCACATTAATTGCGTTGCGCTCACTGCCCGCTTTCCAGTCGGGAAACC
TGTCGTGCCAGCTGCATTAATGAATCGGCCAACGCGCGGGGAGAGGCGGTTTGCGTATTGGGCGCTCTTC
CGCTTCCTCGCTCACTGACTCGCTGCGCTCGGTCGTTCGGCTGCGGCGAGCGGTATCAGCTCACTCAAAG
GCGGTAATACGGTTATCCACAGAATCAGGGGATAACGCAGGAAAGAACATGTGAGCAAAAGGCCAGCAAA
AGGCCAGGAACCGTAAAAAGGCCGCGTTGCTGGCGTTTTTCCATAGGCTCCGCCCCCCTGACGAGCATCA
CAAAAATCGACGCTCAAGTCAGAGGTGGCGAAACCCGACAGGACTATAAAGATACCAGGCGTTTCCCCCT
GGAAGCTCCCTCGTGCGCTCTCCTGTTCCGACCCTGCCGCTTACCGGATACCTGTCCGCCTTTCTCCCTT
CGGGAAGCGTGGCGCTTTCTCATAGCTCACGCTGTAGGTATCTCAGTTCGGTGTAGGTCGTTCGCTCCAA
GCTGGGCTGTGTGCACGAACCCCCCGTTCAGCCCGACCGCTGCGCCTTATCCGGTAACTATCGTCTTGAG
TCCAACCCGGTAAGACACGACTTATCGCCACTGGCAGCAGCCACTGGTAACAGGATTAGCAGAGCGAGGT
ATGTAGGCGGTGCTACAGAGTTCTTGAAGTGGTGGCCTAACTACGGCTACACTAGAAGAACAGTATTTGG
TATCTGCGCTCTGCTGAAGCCAGTTACCTTCGGAAAAAGAGTTGGTAGCTCTTGATCCGGCAAACAAACC
ACCGCTGGTAGCGGTGGTTTTTTTGTTTGCAAGCAGCAGATTACGCGCAGAAAAAAAGGATCTCAAGAAG
ATCCTTTGATCTTTTCTACGGGGTCTGACGCTCAGTGGAACGAAAACTCACGTTAAGGGATTTTGGTCAT
GAGATTATCAAAAAGGATCTTCACCTAGATCCTTTTAAATTAAAAATGAAGTTTTAAATCAATCTAAAGT
ATATATGAGTAAACTTGGTCTGACAGTTACCAATGCTTAATCAGTGAGGCACCTATCTCAGCGATCTGTC
TATTTCGTTCATCCATAGTTGCCTGACTCCCCGTCGTGTAGATAACTACGATACGGGAGGGCTTACCATC
TGGCCCCAGTGCTGCAATGATACCGCGAGACCCACGCTCACCGGCTCCAGATTTATCAGCAATAAACCAG
CCAGCCGGAAGGGCCGAGCGCAGAAGTGGTCCTGCAACTTTATCCGCCTCCATCCAGTCTATTAATTGTT
GCCGGGAAGCTAGAGTAAGTAGTTCGCCAGTTAATAGTTTGCGCAACGTTGTTGCCATTGCTACAGGCAT
CGTGGTGTCACGCTCGTCGTTTGGTATGGCTTCATTCAGCTCCGGTTCCCAACGATCAAGGCGAGTTACA
TGATCCCCCATGTTGTGCAAAAAAGCGGTTAGCTCCTTCGGTCCTCCGATCGTTGTCAGAAGTAAGTTGG
CCGCAGTGTTATCACTCATGGTTATGGCAGCACTGCATAATTCTCTTACTGTCATGCCATCCGTAAGATG
CTTTTCTGTGACTGGTGAGTACTCAACCAAGTCATTCTGAGAATAGTGTATGCGGCGACCGAGTTGCTCT
TGCCCGGCGTCAATACGGGATAATACCGCGCCACATAGCAGAACTTTAAAAGTGCTCATCATTGGAAAAC
GTTCTTCGGGGCGAAAACTCTCAAGGATCTTACCGCTGTTGAGATCCAGTTCGATGTAACCCACTCGTGC
ACCCAACTGATCTTCAGCATCTTTTACTTTCACCAGCGTTTCTGGGTGAGCAAAAACAGGAAGGCAAAAT
GCCGCAAAAAAGGGAATAAGGGCGACACGGAAATGTTGAATACTCATACTCTTCCTTTTTCAATATTATT
GAAGCATTTATCAGGGTTATTGTCTCATGAGCGGATACATATTTGAATGTATTTAGAAAAATAAACAAAT
AGGGGTTCCGCGCACATTTCCCCGAAAAGTGCCACCTG
[124 nt withheld, positions 3399-3522]
C
[91 nt withheld, positions 3524-3614]
A
[49 nt withheld, positions 3616-3664]
CCTTTGACGTTGGAGTCCACGTTCTTT
[37 nt withheld, positions 3692-3728]
ACCCTATCTCGGTCTATTCTTTTGATTTATAAGGGATTTTGCCGATTTCGGCCTATTGGTTAAAAAATGA
GCTGATTTAACAAAAATTTAACGCGAATTTTAACAAAATATTAACGCTTAC
